>Addgene plasmid #185274 | pST_APOE_HUMAN_E114I (pBS0839) | addgene full sequence | sequence record 363805 | Addgene NGS Result
GTGCCACCTGACGTCGACGGATCGGGAGATCTCCCGATCCCCTATGGTGCACTCTCAGTACAATCTGCTC
TGATGCCGCATAGTTAAGCCAGTATCTGCTCCCTGCTTGTGTGTTGGAGGTCGCTGAGTAGTGCGCGAGC
AAAATTTAAGCTACAACAAGGCAAGGCTTGACCGACAATTGCATGAAGAATCTGCTTAGGGTTAGGCGTT
TTGCGCTGCTTCGCGATGTACGGGCCAGATATACGCGTTGACATTGATTATTGACTAGTTATTAATAGTA
ATCAATTACGGGGTCATTAGTTCATAGCCCATATATGGAGTTCCGCGTTACATAACTTACGGTAAATGGC
CCGCCTGGCTGACCGCCCAACGACCCCCGCCCATTGACGTCAATAATGACGTATGTTCCCATAGTAACGC
CAATAGGGACTTTCCATTGACGTCAATGGGTGGAGTATTTACGGTAAACTGCCCACTTGGCAGTACATCA
AGTGTATCATATGCCAAGTACGCCCCCTATTGACGTCAATGACGGTAAATGGCCCGCCTGGCATTATGCC
CAGTACATGACCTTATGGGACTTTCCTACTTGGCAGTACATCTACGTATTAGTCATCGCTATTACCATGG
TGATGCGGTTTTGGCAGTACATCAATGGGCGTGGATAGCGGTTTGACTCACGGGGATTTCCAAGTCTCCA
CCCCATTGACGTCAATGGGAGTTTGTTTTGGCACCAAAATCAACGGGACTTTCCAAAATGTCGTAACAAC
TCCGCCCCATTGACGCAAATGGGCGGTAGGCGTGTACGGTGGGAGGTCTATATAAGCAGAGCTCTCTGGC
TAACTAGAGAACCCACTGCTTACTGGCTTATCGAAATTAATACGACTCACTATAGGGAGACCCAAGCTGG
CTAGCCACCATGAAAGTGTTATGGGCAGCATTGTTGGTGACATTTTTAGCTGGGTGCCAGGCCAAAGTGG
AACAAGCAGTGGAAACAGAACCTGAACCTGAACTGAGACAGCAGACCGAATGGCAAAGTGGCCAGAGATG
GGAACTGGCCCTGGGGAGATTTTGGGACTATCTGAGATGGGTGCAGACCCTGAGCGAGCAGGTGCAGGAG
GAGCTCCTGAGCTCTCAGGTGACACAGGAACTGAGAGCCCTGATGGACGAGACTATGAAGGAACTGAAGG
CCTACAAATCTGAGCTGGAAGAGCAGCTGACCCCCGTGGCTGAAGAGACCCGCGCTCGCTTGTCCAAAAT
CCTCCAGGCCGCCCAGGCCCGGCTGGGTGCCGATATGGAGGACGTCTGCGGCCGCCTGGTCCAGTACCGC
GGGGAAGTGCAGGCTATGCTGGGGCAGTCTACAGAGGAGCTCCGGGTCAGACTGGCCTCTCACCTGCGGA
AGCTGAGGAAGAGGTTGCTCCGCGACGCCGACGACCTCCAGAAGCGCCTGGCTGTGTACCAGGCCGGCGC
CCGGGAAGGCGCCGAGCGCGGACTCTCCGCTATCAGGGAGCGGCTCGGCCCTCTGGTTGAACAGGGCAGA
GTCAGGGCTGCCACTGTGGGGAGCCTCGCCGGACAGCCCCTCCAGGAGAGAGCCCAGGCCTGGGGCGAGC
GCCTGCGAGCTAGAATGGAGGAGATGGGGTCCAGAACCCGCGACCGCCTGGACGAAGTGAAGGAGCAGGT
GGCCGAGGTGCGTGCCAAACTGGAGGAACAGGCCCAGCAGATCCGCCTCCAGGCTGAGGCCTTCCAGGCC
AGACTGAAGAGCTGGTTTGAGCCTCTTGTGGAGGATATGCAGCGGCAGTGGGCCGGGCTGGTCGAGAAGG
TGCAGGCCGCCGTGGGCACTTCCGCCGCCCCTGTCCCCAGCGACAACCATTGAACCCGCTGATCAGCCTC
GACTGTGCCTTCTAGTTGCCAGCCATCTGTTGTTTGCCCCTCCCCCGTGCCTTCCTTGACCCTGGAAGGT
GCCACTCCCACTGTCCTTTCCTAATAAAATGAGGAAATTGCATCGCATTGTCTGAGTAGGTGTCATTCTA
TTCTGGGGGGTGGGGTGGGGCAGGACAGCAAGGGGGAGGATTGGGAAGACAATAGCAGGCATGCTGGGGA
TGCGGTGGGCTCTATGGCTTCTGAGGCGGAAAGAACCAGCTGGGGCTCTAGGGGGTATCCCC
[124 nt withheld, positions 2163-2286]
C
[91 nt withheld, positions 2288-2378]
A
[49 nt withheld, positions 2380-2428]
CCTTTGACGTTGGAGTCCACGTTCTTT
[37 nt withheld, positions 2456-2492]
ACCCTATCTCGGTCTATTCTTTTGATTTATAAGGGATTTTGCCGATTTCGGCCTATTGGTTAAAAAATGA
GCTGATTTAACAAAAATTTAACGCGAATTAATTCTGTGGAATGTGTGTCAGTTAGGGTGTGGAAAGTCCC
CAGGCTCCCCAGCAGGCAGAAGTATGCAAAGCATGCATCTCAATTAGTCAGCAACCAGGTGTGGAAAGTC
CCCAGGCTCCCCAGCAGGCAGAAGTATGCAAAGCATGCATCTCAATTAGTCAGCAACCATAGTCCCGCCC
CTAACTCCGCCCATCCCGCCCCTAACTCCGCCCAGTTCCGCCCATTCTCCGCCCCATGGCTGACTAATTT
TTTTTATTTATGCAGAGGCCGAGGCCGCCTCTGCCTCTGAGCTATTCCAGAAGTAGTGAGGAGGCTTTTT
TGGAGGCCTAGGCTTTTGCAAAAAGCTCCCGGGAGCTTGTATATCCATTTTCGGATCTGATCAGCACGTG
TTGACAATTAATCATCGGCATAGTATATCGGCATAGTATAATACGACAAGGTGAGGAACTAAACCATGGC
CAAGTTGACCAGTGCCGTTCCGGTGCTCACCGCGCGCGACGTCGCCGGAGCGGTCGAGTTCTGGACCGAC
CGGCTCGGGTTCTCCCGGGACTTCGTGGAGGACGACTTCGCCGGTGTGGTCCGGGACGACGTGACCCTGT
TCATCAGCGCGGTCCAGGACCAGGTGGTGCCGGACAACACCCTGGCCTGGGTGTGGGTGCGCGGCCTGGA
CGAGCTGTACGCCGAGTGGTCGGAGGTCGTGTCCACGAACTTCCGGGACGCCTCCGGGCCGGCCATGACC
GAGATCGGCGAGCAGCCGTGGGGGCGGGAGTTCGCCCTGCGCGACCCGGCCGGCAACTGCGTGCACTTCG
TGGCCGAGGAGCAGGACTGACACGTGCTACGAGATTTCGATTCCACCGCCGCCTTCTATGAAAGGTTGGG
CTTCGGAATCGTTTTCCGGGACGCCGGCTGGATGATCCTCCAGCGCGGGGATCTCATGCTGGAGTTCTTC
GCCCACCCCAACTTGTTTATTGCAGCTTATAATGGTTACAAATAAAGCAATAGCATCACAAATTTCACAA
ATAAAGCATTTTTTTCACTGCATTCTAGTTGTGGTTTGTCCAAACTCATCAATGTATCTTATCATGTCTG
TATACCGTCGACCTCTAGCTAGAGCTTGGCGTAATCATGGTCATAGCTGTTTCCTGTGTGAAATTGTTAT
CCGCTCACAATTCCACACAACATACGAGCCGGAAGCATAAAGTGTAAAGCCTGGGGTGCCTAATGAGTGA
GCTAACTTACATTAATTGCGTTGCGCTCACTGCCCGCTTTCCAGTCGGGAAACCTGTCGTGCCAGCTGCA
TTAATGAATCGGCCAACGCGCGGGGAGAGGCGGTTTGCGTATTGGGCGCTCTTCCGCTTCCTCGCTCACT
GACTCGCTGCGCTCGGTCGTTCGGCTGCGGCGAGCGGTATCAGCTCACTCAAAGGCGGTAATACGGTTAT
CCACAGAATCAGGGGATAACGCAGGAAAGAACATGTGAGCAAAAGGCCAGCAAAAGGCCAGGAACCGTAA
AAAGGCCGCGTTGCTGGCGTTTTTCCATAGGCTCCGCCCCCCTGACGAGCATCACAAAAATCGACGCTCA
AGTCAGAGGTGGCGAAACCCGACAGGACTATAAAGATACCAGGCGTTTCCCCCTGGAAGCTCCCTCGTGC
GCTCTCCTGTTCCGACCCTGCCGCTTACCGGATACCTGTCCGCCTTTCTCCCTTCGGGAAGCGTGGCGCT
TTCTCATAGCTCACGCTGTAGGTATCTCAGTTCGGTGTAGGTCGTTCGCTCCAAGCTGGGCTGTGTGCAC
GAACCCCCCGTTCAGCCCGACCGCTGCGCCTTATCCGGTAACTATCGTCTTGAGTCCAACCCGGTAAGAC
ACGACTTATCGCCACTGGCAGCAGCCACTGGTAACAGGATTAGCAGAGCGAGGTATGTAGGCGGTGCTAC
AGAGTTCTTGAAGTGGTGGCCTAACTACGGCTACACTAGAAGAACAGTATTTGGTATCTGCGCTCTGCTG
AAGCCAGTTACCTTCGGAAAAAGAGTTGGTAGCTCTTGATCCGGCAAACAAACCACCGCTGGTAGCGGTG
GTTTTTTTGTTTGCAAGCAGCAGATTACGCGCAGAAAAAAAGGATCTCAAGAAGATCCTTTGATCTTTTC
TACGGGGTCTGACGCTCAGTGGAACGAAAACTCACGTTAAGGGATTTTGGTCATGAGATTATCAAAAAGG
ATCTTCACCTAGATCCTTTTAAATTAAAAATGAAGTTTTAAATCAATCTAAAGTATATATGAGTAAACTT
GGTCTGACAGTTACCAATGCTTAATCAGTGAGGCACCTATCTCAGCGATCTGTCTATTTCGTTCATCCAT
AGTTGCCTGACTCCCCGTCGTGTAGATAACTACGATACGGGAGGGCTTACCATCTGGCCCCAGTGCTGCA
ATGATACCGCGAGACCCACGCTCACCGGCTCCAGATTTATCAGCAATAAACCAGCCAGCCGGAAGGGCCG
AGCGCAGAAGTGGTCCTGCAACTTTATCCGCCTCCATCCAGTCTATTAATTGTTGCCGGGAAGCTAGAGT
AAGTAGTTCGCCAGTTAATAGTTTGCGCAACGTTGTTGCCATTGCTACAGGCATCGTGGTGTCACGCTCG
TCGTTTGGTATGGCTTCATTCAGCTCCGGTTCCCAACGATCAAGGCGAGTTACATGATCCCCCATGTTGT
GCAAAAAAGCGGTTAGCTCCTTCGGTCCTCCGATCGTTGTCAGAAGTAAGTTGGCCGCAGTGTTATCACT
CATGGTTATGGCAGCACTGCATAATTCTCTTACTGTCATGCCATCCGTAAGATGCTTTTCTGTGACTGGT
GAGTACTCAACCAAGTCATTCTGAGAATAGTGTATGCGGCGACCGAGTTGCTCTTGCCCGGCGTCAATAC
GGGATAATACCGCGCCACATAGCAGAACTTTAAAAGTGCTCATCATTGGAAAACGTTCTTCGGGGCGAAA
ACTCTCAAGGATCTTACCGCTGTTGAGATCCAGTTCGATGTAACCCACTCGTGCACCCAACTGATCTTCA
GCATCTTTTACTTTCACCAGCGTTTCTGGGTGAGCAAAAACAGGAAGGCAAAATGCCGCAAAAAAGGGAA
TAAGGGCGACACGGAAATGTTGAATACTCATACTCTTCCTTTTTCAATATTATTGAAGCATTTATCAGGG
TTATTGTCTCATGAGCGGATACATATTTGAATGTATTTAGAAAAATAAACAAATAGGGGTTCCGCGCACA
TTTCCCCGAAAA
Features (pLannotate 1.2.2; 21 found; start..end, strand, type, name):
     43..95      -  misc_feature   bom (fragment): basis of mobility region from pBR322
    250..629     +  enhancer       CMV enhancer: human cytomegalovirus immediate early enhancer
    630..833     +  promoter       CMV promoter: human cytomegalovirus (CMV) immediate early promoter
    829..862     +  LTR            5' LTR (truncated) (fragment): truncated 5' long terminal repeat (LTR) from HIV-1
    878..896     +  promoter       T7 promoter: promoter for bacteriophage T7 RNA polymerase
    920..1870    +  CDS            APOE: APOE_HUMAN - Experimental evidence at protein level: Swiss-Prot protein existence level 1. (Microbial infection) Through its interaction with HCV envelope glycoprotein E2, participates in the attachment of HCV to HSPGs and other receptors (LDLr, VLDLr, and SR-B1) on the cell surface and to the assembly, maturation and infectivity of HCV viral particles (PubMed:25122793, PubMed:29695434). This interaction is probably promoted via the up-regulation of cellular autophagy by the virus (PubMed:29695434). From Homo sapiens (Human).
   1893..2117    +  polyA_signal   bGH poly(A) signal: bovine growth hormone polyadenylation signal
   2121..2142    +  promoter       SV40 promoter (fragment): SV40 enhancer and early promoter
   2163..2591    +  rep_origin     f1 ori (sequence partly withheld): f1 bacteriophage origin of replication; arrow indicates direction of (+) strand synthesis
   2605..2934    +  promoter       SV40 promoter: SV40 enhancer and early promoter
   2982..3029    +  promoter       EM7 promoter: synthetic bacterial promoter&nbsp
   3048..3422    +  CDS            BleoR: antibiotic-binding protein; Sh ble from Streptoalloteichus hindustanus; confers resistance to bleomycin, phleomycin, and Zeocin™
   3432..3557    +  CDS            ble (fragment): BLE_KLEPN - Experimental evidence at protein level: Swiss-Prot protein existence level 1. Binding protein with a strong affinity to the bleomycin family of antibiotics. Binds to CL990; an antimitotic-antibiotic compound. From Klebsiella pneumoniae.
   3552..3673    +  polyA_signal   SV40 poly(A) signal: SV40 polyadenylation signal
   3746..3762    -  protein_bind   lac operator: The lac repressor binds to the lac operator to inhibit transcription in E. coli. This inhibition can be relieved by adding lactose or isopropyl-β-D-thiogalactopyranoside (IPTG). lac repressor encoded by lacI
   3770..3800    -  promoter       lac promoter: promoter for the E. coli lac operon
   3815..3836    -  protein_bind   CAP binding site: CAP binding activates transcription in the presence of cAMP. E. coli catabolite activator protein
   3849..3941    -  CDS            lacI (fragment): lac repressor; lacI; The lac repressor binds to the lac operator to inhibit transcription in E. coli. This inhibition can be relieved by adding lactose or isopropyl-β-D-thiogalactopyranoside (IPTG).
   4124..4712    -  rep_origin     ori: high-copy-number ColE1/pMB1/pBR322/pUC origin of replication
   4883..5743    -  CDS            AmpR: β-lactamase; bla; confers resistance to ampicillin, carbenicillin, and related antibiotics
   5744..5848    -  promoter       AmpR promoter: bla
