[The description below was written by a language model from this plasmid's Addgene catalogue record and pLannotate feature annotations shown in this document.]
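Description:
pST_APOE_HUMAN_E114I (pBS0839) is a 5.9 kb mammalian expression plasmid carrying human apolipoprotein E with an E114I point substitution, assembled by Gibson cloning into a backbone recorded as YK 02. It is propagated in E. coli through a high-copy ColE1/pUC-type origin and selected with ampicillin via a β-lactamase gene under its native promoter. An f1 origin is also present, which would permit single-stranded DNA production. The remaining bacterial annotations (lac promoter and operator, CAP site, a lacI fragment and a bom fragment) appear to be backbone remnants rather than functional parts of the design.

The roughly 950 bp APOE coding sequence is driven by the human cytomegalovirus immediate-early enhancer and promoter and terminated by the bovine growth hormone polyadenylation signal, giving strong constitutive expression in transfected mammalian cells. A T7 promoter sits just upstream of the insert and could serve for in vitro transcription or as a sequencing primer site. No epitope tags or fluorescent reporters are annotated, and the short "HIV-1 LTR" hit next to the CMV promoter is probably an annotation artefact, since no other lentiviral elements are present. A second cassette places the Sh ble gene (bleomycin/phleomycin/Zeocin resistance) behind tandem SV40 early and EM7 promoters with an SV40 polyadenylation signal, so the same marker can be selected in both mammalian cells and bacteria.

The depositors built the plasmid for a study of natural and designed proteins inspired by extremotolerant organisms, testing their ability to form condensates and attenuate apoptosis in human cells. This variant is described as one of the top performers in their apoptosis assay, where it protected cells, and pSecTag2 B served as the negative control.
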