Addgene plasmid #185274: pST_APOE_HUMAN_E114I (pBS0839)
Purpose: For the mammalian expression of the human protein APOE_HUMAN_E114I. This is one of the top performing targets in our apoptosis assay (it protected from apoptosis).
Depositing lab: Pamela Silver. Depositing organization: Harvard Medical School. Publication: Natural and Designed Proteins Inspired by Extremotolerant Organisms Can Form Condensates and Attenuate Apoptosis in Human Cells. Veling MT, Nguyen DT, Thadani NN, Oster ME, Rollins NJ, Brock KP, Bethel NP, Lim S, Baker D, Way JC, Marks DS, Chang RL, Silver PA. ACS Synth Biol. 2022 Mar 18;11(3):1292-1302. doi: 10.1021/acssynbio.1c00572. Epub 2022 Feb 18. PubMed 35176859.
Backbone
  Vector backbone: YK 02
  Vector type: Mammalian Expression
Growth in bacteria
  Bacterial resistance: Ampicillin, 100 μg/mL
  Growth temperature: 37°C
  Growth strain: DH5alpha
  Copy number: High Copy
Gene/Insert
  Gene/Insert name: APOE_HUMAN_E114I
  Species: H. sapiens (human)
  Insert size (bp): 954
  Mutation: E114I
  Cloning method: Gibson Cloning
Terms and licenses: Academic/Nonprofit Terms; Industry Terms: Not Available to Industry
Depositor comments: This is one of the top performing targets in our apoptosis assay (it protected from apoptosis). See supplemental table 2 in our paper to see its performance in our assay. The negative control for this assay is pSecTag2 B which can be obtained from Thermo here https://www.thermofisher.com/order/catalog/product/V90020
How to cite: pST_APOE_HUMAN_E114I (pBS0839) was a gift from Pamela Silver (Addgene plasmid # 185274 ; http://n2t.net/addgene:185274 ; RRID:Addgene_185274)
